Addgene plasmid #91897: pLIX-hN1ICD
Purpose: Doxycycline inducible expression of human Notch1 ICD
Depositing lab: Julien Sage. Depositing organization: Stanford University.
Backbone
  Vector backbone: pLIX_403
  Backbone manufacturer: David Root lab
  Backbone size w/o insert (bp): 9396
  Vector type: Mammalian Expression, Lentiviral
  Selectable markers: Puromycin
Growth in bacteria
  Bacterial resistance: Ampicillin, 100 μg/mL
  Growth temperature: 37°C
  Growth strain: NEB Stable
  Copy number: Unknown
Gene/Insert
  Gene/Insert name: Notch1 intracellular domain (alt names: N1ICD; Notch1-ICD)
  Species: H. sapiens (human)
  Insert size (bp): 2360
  Mutation: codons 1770 to 2555 of human NOTCH1
  Entrez Gene: NOTCH1 (a.k.a. AOS5, AOVD1, TAN1, hN1)
  Promoter: TRE promoter, Tet ON
  Cloning method: Gateway Cloning
  Sequencing primers: 5′ LNCX; 3′ O.PGK1b-R (GAACGGACGTGAAGAATGTG)
Resource information
  A portion of this plasmid was derived from a plasmid made by: Insert DNA obtained by PCR from MIG-NICD plasmid (Dr. Warren Pear)
Terms and licenses: Academic/Nonprofit Terms; Industry Terms: Not Available to Industry
How to cite: pLIX-hN1ICD was a gift from Julien Sage (Addgene plasmid # 91897 ; http://n2t.net/addgene:91897 ; RRID:Addgene_91897)
