[The description below was written by a language model from this plasmid's Addgene catalogue record and pLannotate feature annotations shown in this document.]
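Description:
pLIX-hN1ICD is a third-generation-style, self-inactivating HIV-1 lentiviral vector built on the pLIX_403 backbone for doxycycline-inducible expression of the human Notch1 intracellular domain in mammalian cells. In bacteria it is maintained through a high-copy ColE1/pUC-type origin with ampicillin resistance. The viral portion comprises an RSV promoter fused to a truncated 5' LTR, which drives genomic RNA production in packaging cells, followed by the Ψ packaging signal with a partial gag fragment, the Rev response element for nuclear export of the unspliced genome, and the cPPT/CTS. A WPRE and a ΔU3 3' LTR close the provirus, with an SV40 poly(A) signal and SV40 origin lying downstream.

The payload is an all-in-one Tet-On arrangement. A tight TRE promoter (seven tet operators upstream of a minimal CMV promoter) drives the insert, a roughly 2.4 kb fragment covering codons 1770 to 2555 of human NOTCH1. This fragment was PCR-amplified from an earlier NICD plasmid and introduced by Gateway recombination, so it is flanked by attB1 and attB2 sites. A short His-tag fragment is annotated just downstream of attB2, but the record does not say whether it is fused in frame to the insert. A separate human PGK promoter constitutively expresses puromycin N-acetyltransferase followed by the rtTA3 reverse transactivator; the element linking the two coding regions is not annotated. Transduced cells can thus be selected with puromycin, and adding doxycycline lets rtTA3 bind the TRE and switch on N1ICD. Because the released intracellular domain partners with RBPJ to activate Notch target genes, the construct provides ligand-independent, temporally controlled Notch1 signalling in stably transduced cell populations.
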