Features (pLannotate 1.2.2; 30 found; start..end, strand, type, name):
      1..33      +  rep_origin     RSF ori (fragment): Plasmids containing the RSF 1030 origin of replication can be propagated in E. coli cells that contain additional plasmids with compatible origins.
     35..127     +  CDS            lacI (fragment): lac repressor; lacI; The lac repressor binds to the lac operator to inhibit transcription in E. coli. This inhibition can be relieved by adding lactose or isopropyl-β-D-thiogalactopyranoside (IPTG).
    140..161     +  protein_bind   CAP binding site: CAP binding activates transcription in the presence of cAMP. E. coli catabolite activator protein
    176..206     +  promoter       lac promoter: promoter for the E. coli lac operon
    214..230     +  protein_bind   lac operator: The lac repressor binds to the lac operator to inhibit transcription in E. coli. This inhibition can be relieved by adding lactose or isopropyl-β-D-thiogalactopyranoside (IPTG). lac repressor encoded by lacI
    275..293     +  promoter       T3 promoter: promoter for bacteriophage T3 RNA polymerase
    321..547     +  promoter       RSV promoter: Rous sarcoma virus enhancer/promoter
    548..728     +  LTR            5' LTR (truncated): truncated 5' long terminal repeat (LTR) from HIV-1
    775..900     +  misc_feature   HIV-1 Ψ: packaging signal of human immunodeficiency virus type 1
    884..1247    +  CDS            HIV-1 gag (fragment): gag protein from human immunodeficiency virus 1; gag
   1393..1626    +  misc_feature   RRE: The Rev response element (RRE) of HIV-1 allows for Rev-dependent mRNA export from the nucleus to the cytoplasm.
   2003..2027    +  CDS            Rev (fragment): human immunodeficiency virus 1 (HIV-1) Rev protein; rev; enhances nuclear export of unspliced and incompletely spliced viral mRNAs
   2068..2185    +  misc_feature   cPPT/CTS: central polypurine tract and central termination sequence of HIV-1
   2239..2553    +  promoter       tight TRE promoter: Tet-responsive promoter PTight, consisting of seven tet operator sequences followed by the minimal CMV promoter
   2574..2598    +  protein_bind   attB1: mutant version of attB; recombination site for the Gateway® BP reaction BP Clonase™
   2637..4994    +  CDS            NOTCH1 (fragment): NOTC1_HUMAN - Also known as TAN1. Experimental evidence at protein level: Swiss-Prot protein existence level 1. Functions as a receptor for membrane-bound ligands Jagged-1 (JAG1), Jagged-2 (JAG2) and Delta-1 (DLL1) to regulate cell-fate determination. Upon ligand activation through the released notch intracellular domain (NICD) it forms a transcriptional activator complex with RBPJ/RBPSUH and activates genes of the enhancer of split locus. Affects the implementation of differentiation, proliferation and apoptotic programs. Involved in angiogenesis; negatively regulates endothelial cell prolife
   5021..5045    -  protein_bind   attB2: mutant version of attB; recombination site for the Gateway® BP reaction BP Clonase™
   5104..5122    +  CDS            9xHis (fragment): 9xHis affinity tag
   5132..5642    +  promoter       hPGK promoter: human phosphoglycerate kinase 1 promoter
   5652..6248    +  CDS            PuroR (fragment): puromycin N-acetyltransferase; pac from Streptomyces; confers resistance to puromycin
   6303..7000    +  CDS            rtTA3 (fragment): reverse tetracycline transactivator 3 activates expression from Tet-responsive promoters in the presence of doxycycline
   6930..7040    +  CDS            VP48: 3 tandem repeats of the minimal activation domain of herpes simplex virus VP16 (Cheng et al., 2013)
   7076..7624    +  misc_feature   WPRE (fragment): woodchuck hepatitis virus posttranscriptional regulatory element
   7650..7721    +  CDS            nef (fragment): NEF_HV1Z2 - Experimental evidence at protein level: Swiss-Prot protein existence level 1. Extracellular Nef protein targets CD4(+) T-lymphocytes for apoptosis by interacting with CXCR4 surface receptors. From Human immunodeficiency virus type 1 group M subtype D (isolate Z2/CDC-Z34) (HIV-1).
   7723..7956    +  LTR            3' LTR (ΔU3): self-inactivating 3' long terminal repeat (LTR) from HIV-1
   8028..8149    +  polyA_signal   SV40 poly(A) signal: SV40 polyadenylation signal
   8189..8324    +  rep_origin     SV40 ori: SV40 origin of replication
   8332..8395    +  promoter       AmpR promoter: bla
   8396..9256    +  CDS            AmpR: β-lactamase; bla; confers resistance to ampicillin, carbenicillin, and related antibiotics
   9427..10015   +  rep_origin     ori: high-copy-number ColE1/pMB1/pBR322/pUC origin of replication
>Addgene plasmid #91897 | pLIX-hN1ICD | addgene full sequence | sequence record 180657 | Addgene NGS Result
AGCGCAGCGAGTCAGTGAGCGAGGAAGCGGAAGAGCGCCCAATACGCAAACCGCCTCTCCCCGCGCGTTG
GCCGATTCATTAATGCAGCTGGCACGACAGGTTTCCCGACTGGAAAGCGGGCAGTGAGCGCAACGCAATT
AATGTGAGTTAGCTCACTCATTAGGCACCCCAGGCTTTACACTTTATGCTTCCGGCTCGTATGTTGTGTG
GAATTGTGAGCGGATAACAATTTCACACAGGAAACAGCTATGACCATGATTACGCCAAGCGCGCAATTAA
CCCTCACTAAAGGGAACAAAAGCTGGAGCTGCAAGCTTAATGTAGTCTTATGCAATACTCTTGTAGTCTT
GCAACATGGTAACGATGAGTTAGCAACATGCCTTACAAGGAGAGAAAAAGCACCGTGCATGCCGATTGGT
GGAAGTAAGGTGGTACGATCGTGCCTTATTAGGAAGGCAACAGACGGGTCTGACATGGATTGGACGAACC
ACTGAATTGCCGCATTGCAGAGATATTGTATTTAAGTGCCTAGCTCGATACATAAACGGGTCTCTCTGGT
TAGACCAGATCTGAGCCTGGGAGCTCTCTGGCTAACTAGGGAACCCACTGCTTAAGCCTCAATAAAGCTT
GCCTTGAGTGCTTCAAGTAGTGTGTGCCCGTCTGTTGTGTGACTCTGGTAACTAGAGATCCCTCAGACCC
TTTTAGTCAGTGTGGAAAATCTCTAGCAGTGGCGCCCGAACAGGGACTTGAAAGCGAAAGGGAAACCAGA
GGAGCTCTCTCGACGCAGGACTCGGCTTGCTGAAGCGCGCACGGCAAGAGGCGAGGGGCGGCGACTGGTG
AGTACGCCAAAAATTTTGACTAGCGGAGGCTAGAAGGAGAGAGATGGGTGCGAGAGCGTCAGTATTAAGC
GGGGGAGAATTAGATCGCGATGGGAAAAAATTCGGTTAAGGCCAGGGGGAAAGAAAAAATATAAATTAAA
ACATATAGTATGGGCAAGCAGGGAGCTAGAACGATTCGCAGTTAATCCTGGCCTGTTAGAAACATCAGAA
GGCTGTAGACAAATACTGGGACAGCTACAACCATCCCTTCAGACAGGATCAGAAGAACTTAGATCATTAT
ATAATACAGTAGCAACCCTCTATTGTGTGCATCAAAGGATAGAGATAAAAGACACCAAGGAAGCTTTAGA
CAAGATAGAGGAAGAGCAAAACAAAAGTAAGACCACCGCACAGCAAGCGGCCGCTGATCTTCAGACCTGG
AGGAGGAGATATGAGGGACAATTGGAGAAGTGAATTATATAAATATAAAGTAGTAAAAATTGAACCATTA
GGAGTAGCACCCACCAAGGCAAAGAGAAGAGTGGTGCAGAGAGAAAAAAGAGCAGTGGGAATAGGAGCTT
TGTTCCTTGGGTTCTTGGGAGCAGCAGGAAGCACTATGGGCGCAGCGTCAATGACGCTGACGGTACAGGC
CAGACAATTATTGTCTGGTATAGTGCAGCAGCAGAACAATTTGCTGAGGGCTATTGAGGCGCAACAGCAT
CTGTTGCAACTCACAGTCTGGGGCATCAAGCAGCTCCAGGCAAGAATCCTGGCTGTGGAAAGATACCTAA
AGGATCAACAGCTCCTGGGGATTTGGGGTTGCTCTGGAAAACTCATTTGCACCACTGCTGTGCCTTGGAA
TGCTAGTTGGAGTAATAAATCTCTGGAACAGATTTGGAATCACACGACCTGGATGGAGTGGGACAGAGAA
ATTAACAATTACACAAGCTTAATACACTCCTTAATTGAAGAATCGCAAAACCAGCAAGAAAAGAATGAAC
AAGAATTATTGGAATTAGATAAATGGGCAAGTTTGTGGAATTGGTTTAACATAACAAATTGGCTGTGGTA
TATAAAATTATTCATAATGATAGTAGGAGGCTTGGTAGGTTTAAGAATAGTTTTTGCTGTACTTTCTATA
GTGAATAGAGTTAGGCAGGGATATTCACCATTATCGTTTCAGACCCACCTCCCAACCCCGAGGGGACAAT
TCTCGACCTCGAGACAAATGGCAGTATTCATCCACAATTTTAAAAGAAAAGGGGGGATTGGGGGGTACAG
TGCAGGGGAAAGAATAGTAGACATAATAGCAACAGACATACAAACTAAAGAATTACAAAAACAAATTACA
AAAATTCAAAATTTTCGGGTTTATTACAGGGACAGCAGAGATCCACTTTGGCCGCGAATCGATATGTCGA
GTTTACTCCCTATCAGTGATAGAGAACGTATGTCGAGTTTACTCCCTATCAGTGATAGAGAACGATGTCG
AGTTTACTCCCTATCAGTGATAGAGAACGTATGTCGAGTTTACTCCCTATCAGTGATAGAGAACGTATGT
CGAGTTTACTCCCTATCAGTGATAGAGAACGTATGTCGAGTTTATCCCTATCAGTGATAGAGAACGTATG
TCGAGTTTACTCCCTATCAGTGATAGAGAACGTATGTCGAGGTAGGCGTGTACGGTGGGAGGCCTATATA
AGCAGAGCTCGTTTAGTGAACCGTCAGATCGCCTGGAGAATTGGCTAGCATCAACAAGTTTGTACAAAAA
AGCAGGCTCTTTAAAGGAACCAATTCAGTCGACTGGATCCACCATGCCTGAGGGCTTCAAAGTGTCTGAG
GCCAGCAAGAAGAAGCGGCGGGAGCCCCTCGGCGAGGACTCCGTGGGCCTCAAGCCCCTGAAGAACGCTT
CAGACGGTGCCCTCATGGACGACAACCAGAATGAGTGGGGGGACGAGGACCTGGAGACCAAGAAGTTCCG
GTTCGAGGAGCCCGTGGTTCTGCCTGACCTGGACGACCAGACAGACCACCGGCAGTGGACTCAGCAGCAC
CTGGATGCCGCTGACCTGCGCATGTCTGCCATGGCCCCCACACCGCCCCAGGGTGAGGTTGACGCCGACT
GCATGGACGTCAATGTCCGCGGGCCTGATGGCTTCACCCCGCTCATGATCGCCTCCTGCAGCGGGGGCGG
CCTGGAGACGGGCAACAGCGAGGAAGAGGAGGACGCGCCGGCCGTCATCTCCGACTTCATCTACCAGGGC
GCCAGCCTGCACAACCAGACAGACCGCACGGGCGAGACCGCCTTGCACCTGGCCGCCCGCTACTCACGCT
CTGATTCCGCCAAGCGCCTGCTGGAGGCCAGCGCAGATGCCAACATCCAGGACAACATGGGCCGCACCCC
GCTGCATGCGGCTGTGTCTGCCGACGCACAAGGTGTCTTCCAGATCCTGATCCGGAACCGAGCCACAGAC
CTGGATGCCCGCATGCATGATGGCACGACGCCACTGATCCTGGCTGCCCGCCTGGCCGTGGAGGGCATGC
TGGAGGACCTCATCAACTCACACGCCGACGTCAACGCCGTAGATGACCTGGGCAAGTCCGCCCTGCACTG
GGCCGCCGCCGTGAACAATGTGGATGCCGCAGTTGTGCTCCTGAAGAACGGGGCTAACAAAGATATGCAG
AACAACAGGGAGGAGACACCCCTGTTTCTGGCCGCCCGGGAGGGCAGCTACGAGACCGCCAAGGTGCTGC
TGGACCACTTTGCCAACCGGGACATCACGGATCATATGGACCGCCTGCCGCGCGACATCGCACAGGAGCG
CATGCATCACGACATCGTGAGGCTGCTGGACGAGTACAACCTGGTGCGCAGCCCGCAGCTGCACGGAGCC
CCGCTGGGGGGCACGCCCACCCTGTCGCCCCCGCTCTGCTCGCCCAACGGCTACCTGGGCAGCCTCAAGC
CCGGCGTGCAGGGCAAGAAGGTCCGCAAGCCCAGCAGCAAAGGCCTGGCCTGTGGAAGCAAGGAGGCCAA
GGACCTCAAGGCACGGAGGAAGAAGTCCCAGGATGGCAAGGGCTGCCTGCTGGACAGCTCCGGCATGCTC
TCGCCCGTGGACTCCCTGGAGTCACCCCATGGCTACCTGTCAGACGTGGCCTCGCCGCCACTGCTGCCCT
CCCCGTTCCAGCAGTCTCCGTCCGTGCCCCTCAACCACCTGCCTGGGATGCCCGACACCCACCTGGGCAT
CGGGCACCTGAACGTGGCGGCCAAGCCCGAGATGGCGGCGCTGGGTGGGGGCGGCCGGCTGGCCTTTGAG
ACTGGCCCACCTCGTCTCTCCCACCTGCCTGTGGCCTCTGGCACCAGCACCGTCCTGGGCTCCAGCAGCG
GAGGGGCCCTGAATTTCACTGTGGGCGGGTCCACCAGTTTGAATGGTCAATGCGAGTGGCTGTCCCGGCT
GCAGAGCGGCATGGTGCCGAACCAATACAACCCTCTGCGGGGGAGTGTGGCACCAGGCCCCCTGAGCACA
CAGGCCCCCTCCCTGCAGCATGGCATGGTAGGCCCGCTGCACAGTAGCCTTGCTGCCAGCGCCCTGTCCC
AGATGATGAGCTACCAGGGCCTGCCCAGCACCCGGCTGGCCACCCAGCCTCACCTGGTGCAGACCCAGCA
GGTGCAGCCACAAAACTTACAGATGCAGCAGCAGAACCTGCAGCCAGCAAACATCCAGCAGCAGCAAAGC
CTGCAGCCGCCACCACCACCACCACAGCCGCACCTTGGCGTGAGCTCAGCAGCCAGCGGCCACCTGGGCC
GGAGCTTCCTGAGTGGAGAGCCGAGCCAGGCAGACGTGCAGCCACTGGGCCCCAGCAGCCTGGCGGTGCA
CACTATTCTGCCCCAGGAGAGCCCCGCCCTGCCCACGTCGCTGCCATCCTCGCTGGTCCCACCCGTGACC
GCAGCCCAGTTCCTGACGCCCCCCTCGCAGCACAGCTACTCCTCGCCTGTGGACAACACCCCCAGCCACC
AGCTACAGGTGCCTGAGCACCCCTTCCTCACCCCGTCCCCTGAGTCCCCTGACCAGTGGTCCAGCTCGTC
CCCGCATTCCAACGTCTCCGACTGGTCCGAGGGCGTCTCCAGCCCTCCCACCAGCATGCAGTCCCAGATC
GCCCGCATTCCGGAGGCCTTCAAGTAAGCGGCCGCACTCGAGATATCTAGACCCAGCTTTCTTGTACAAA
GTGGTTGCAGGAAAGCCAATCCCAAACCCACTCCTAGGTCTCGACAGTACAGCATAGACCGGTCCACCAC
CACCACCACCACTAAGGATCCGGGGTTGGGGTTGCGCCTTTTCCAAGGCAGCCCTGGGTTTGCGCAGGGA
CGCGGCTGCTCTGGGCGTGGTTCCGGGAAACGCAGCGGCGCCGACCCTGGGTCTCGCACATTCTTCACGT
CCGTTCGCAGCGTCACCCGGATCTTCGCCGCTACCCTTGTGGGCCCCCCGGCGACGCTTCCTGCTCCGCC
CCTAAGTCGGGAAGGTTCCTTGCGGTTCGCGGCGTGCCGGACGTGACAAACGGAAGCCGCACGTCTCACT
AGTACCCTCGCAGACGGACAGCGCCAGGGAGCAATGGCAGCGCGCCGACCGCGATGGGCTGTGGCCAATA
GCGGCTGCTCAGCAGGGCGCGCCGAGAGCAGCGGCCGGGAAGGGGCGGTGCGGGAGGCGGGGTGTGGGGC
GGTAGTGTGGGCCCTGTTCCTGCCCGCGCGGTGTTCCGCATTCTGCAAGCCTCCGGAGCGCACGTCGGCA
GTCGGCTCCCTCGTTGACCGAATCACCGACCTCTCTCCCCAGCAATTCACCATGACCGAGTACAAGCCCA
CGGTGCGCCTCGCCACCCGCGACGACGTCCCCAGGGCCGTACGCACCCTCGCCGCCGCGTTCGCCGACTA
CCCCGCCACGCGCCACACCGTCGATCCGGACCGCCACATCGAGCGGGTCACCGAGCTGCAAGAACTCTTC
CTCACGCGCGTCGGGCTCGACATCGGCAAGGTGTGGGTCGCGGACGACGGCGCCGCGGTGGCGGTCTGGA
CCACGCCGGAGAGCGTCGAAGCGGGGGCGGTGTTCGCCGAGATCGGCCCGCGCATGGCCGAGTTGAGCGG
TTCCCGGCTGGCCGCGCAGCAACAGATGGAAGGCCTCCTGGCGCCGCACCGGCCCAAGGAGCCCGCGTGG
TTCCTGGCCACCGTCGGCGTCTCGCCCGACCACCAGGGCAAGGGTCTGGGCAGCGCCGTCGTGCTCCCCG
GAGTGGAGGCGGCCGAGCGCGCCGGGGTGCCCGCCTTCCTGGAGACCTCCGCGCCCCGCAACCTCCCCTT
CTACGAGCGGCTCGGCTTCACCGTCACCGCCGACGTCGAGGTGCCCGAAGGACCGCGCACCTGGTGCATG
ACCCGCAAGCCCGGTGCCGAAGGTAGAGGTTCTCTCCTCACTTGTGGTGATGTTGAAGAAAACCCTGGTC
CAATGTCTAGACTGGACAAGAGCAAAGTCATAAACGGAGCTCTGGAATTACTCAATGGTGTCGGTATCGA
AGGCCTGACGACAAGGAAACTCGCTCAAAAGCTGGGAGTTGAGCAGCCTACCCTGTACTGGCACGTGAAG
AACAAGCGGGCCCTGCTCGATGCCCTGCCAATCGAGATGCTGGACAGGCATCATACCCACTTCTGCCCCC
TGGAAGGCGAGTCATGGCAAGACTTTCTGCGGAACAACGCCAAGTCATACCGCTGTGCTCTCCTCTCACA
TCGCGACGGGGCTAAAGTGCATCTCGGCACCCGCCCAACAGAGAAACAGTACGAAACCCTGGAAAATCAG
CTCGCGTTCCTGTGTCAGCAAGGCTTCTCCCTGGAGAACGCACTGTACGCTCTGTCCGCCGTGGGCCACT
TTACACTGGGCTGCGTATTGGAGGAACAGGAGCATCAAGTAGCAAAAGAGGAAAGAGAGACACCTACCAC
CGATTCTATGCCCCCACTTCTGAGACAAGCAATTGAGCTGTTCGACCGGCAGGGAGCCGAACCTGCCTTC
CTTTTCGGCCTGGAACTAATCATATGTGGCCTGGAGAAACAGCTAAAGTGCGAAAGCGGCGGGCCGACCG
ACGCCCTTGACGATTTTGACTTAGACATGCTCCCAGCCGATGCCCTTGACGACTTTGACCTTGATATGCT
GCCTGCTGACGCTCTTGACGATTTTGACCTTGACATGCTCCCCGGGTAACTAAGTAAGGATCGATCCAAG
ATATCGTATTCTTAACTATGTTGCTCCTTTTACGCTATGTGGATACGCTGCTTTAATGCCTTTGTATCAT
GCTATTGCTTCCCGTATGGCTTTCATTTTCTCCTCCTTGTATAAATCCTGGTTGCTGTCTCTTTATGAGG
AGTTGTGGCCCGTTGTCAGGCAACGTGGCGTGGTGTGCACTGTGTTTGCTGACGCAACCCCCACTGGTTG
GGGCATTGCCACCACCTGTCAGCTCCTTTCCGGGACTTTCGCTTTCCCCCTCCCTATTGCCACGGCGGAA
CTCATCGCCGCCTGCCTTGCCCGCTGCTGGACAGGGGCTCGGCTGTTGGGCACTGACAATTCCGTGGTGT
TGTCGGGGAAGCTGACGTCCTTTCCATGGCTGCTCGCCTGTGTTGCCACCTGGATTCTGCGCGGGACGTC
CTTCTGCTACGTCCCTTCGGCCCTCAATCCAGCGGACCTTCCTTCCCGCGGCCTGCTGCCGGCTCTGCGG
CCTCTTCCGCGTCTTCGCCTTCGCCCTCAGACGAGTCGGATCTCCCTTTGGGCCGCCTCCCCGCCTGTTT
CGCCTCGGCGTCCGGACTAGAGGTACCTTTAAGACCAATGACTTACAAGGCAGCTGTAGATCTTAGCCAC
TTTTTAAAAGAAAAGGGGGGACTGGAAGGGCTAATTCACTCCCAACGAAGACAAGATCTGCTTTTTGCTT
GTACTGGGTCTCTCTGGTTAGACCAGATCTGAGCCTGGGAGCTCTCTGGCTAACTAGGGAACCCACTGCT
TAAGCCTCAATAAAGCTTGCCTTGAGTGCTTCAAGTAGTGTGTGCCCGTCTGTTGTGTGACTCTGGTAAC
TAGAGATCCCTCAGACCCTTTTAGTCAGTGTGGAAAATCTCTAGCAGTAGTAGTTCATGTCATCTTATTA
TTCAGTATTTATAACTTGCAAAGAAATGAATATCAGAGAGTGAGAGGAACTTGTTTATTGCAGCTTATAA
TGGTTACAAATAAAGCAATAGCATCACAAATTTCACAAATAAAGCATTTTTTTCACTGCATTCTAGTTGT
GGTTTGTCCAAACTCATCAATGTATCTTATCATGTCTGGCTCTAGCTATCCCGCCCCTAACTCCGCCCAT
CCCGCCCCTAACTCCGCCCAGTTCCGCCCATTCTCCGCCCCATGGCTGACTAATTTTTTTTATTTATGCA
GAGGCCGAGGCCGCCTCGGCCTCTGAGCTATTCCAGAAGTAGTGAGGAGGCTTTTTTGGAGGCCTTTCAA
ATATGTATCCGCTCATGAGACAATAACCCTGATAAATGCTTCAATAATATTGAAAAAGGAAGAGTATGAG
TATTCAACATTTCCGTGTCGCCCTTATTCCCTTTTTTGCGGCATTTTGCCTTCCTGTTTTTGCTCACCCA
GAAACGCTGGTGAAAGTAAAAGATGCTGAAGATCAGTTGGGTGCACGAGTGGGTTACATCGAACTGGATC
TCAACAGCGGTAAGATCCTTGAGAGTTTTCGCCCCGAAGAACGTTTTCCAATGATGAGCACTTTTAAAGT
TCTGCTATGTGGCGCGGTATTATCCCGTATTGACGCCGGGCAAGAGCAACTCGGTCGCCGCATACACTAT
TCTCAGAATGACTTGGTTGAGTACTCACCAGTCACAGAAAAGCATCTTACGGATGGCATGACAGTAAGAG
AATTATGCAGTGCTGCCATAACCATGAGTGATAACACTGCGGCCAACTTACTTCTGACAACGATCGGAGG
ACCGAAGGAGCTAACCGCTTTTTTGCACAACATGGGGGATCATGTAACTCGCCTTGATCGTTGGGAACCG
GAGCTGAATGAAGCCATACCAAACGACGAGCGTGACACCACGATGCCTGTAGCAATGGCAACAACGTTGC
GCAAACTATTAACTGGCGAACTACTTACTCTAGCTTCCCGGCAACAATTAATAGACTGGATGGAGGCGGA
TAAAGTTGCAGGACCACTTCTGCGCTCGGCCCTTCCGGCTGGCTGGTTTATTGCTGATAAATCTGGAGCC
GGTGAGCGTGGGTCTCGCGGTATCATTGCAGCACTGGGGCCAGATGGTAAGCCCTCCCGTATCGTAGTTA
TCTACACGACGGGGAGTCAGGCAACTATGGATGAACGAAATAGACAGATCGCTGAGATAGGTGCCTCACT
GATTAAGCATTGGTAACTGTCAGACCAAGTTTACTCATATATACTTTAGATTGATTTAAAACTTCATTTT
TAATTTAAAAGGATCTAGGTGAAGATCCTTTTTGATAATCTCATGACCAAAATCCCTTAACGTGAGTTTT
CGTTCCACTGAGCGTCAGACCCCGTAGAAAAGATCAAAGGATCTTCTTGAGATCCTTTTTTTCTGCGCGT
AATCTGCTGCTTGCAAACAAAAAAACCACCGCTACCAGCGGTGGTTTGTTTGCCGGATCAAGAGCTACCA
ACTCTTTTTCCGAAGGTAACTGGCTTCAGCAGAGCGCAGATACCAAATACTGTTCTTCTAGTGTAGCCGT
AGTTAGGCCACCACTTCAAGAACTCTGTAGCACCGCCTACATACCTCGCTCTGCTAATCCTGTTACCAGT
GGCTGCTGCCAGTGGCGATAAGTCGTGTCTTACCGGGTTGGACTCAAGACGATAGTTACCGGATAAGGCG
CAGCGGTCGGGCTGAACGGGGGGTTCGTGCACACAGCCCAGCTTGGAGCGAACGACCTACACCGAACTGA
GATACCTACAGCGTGAGCTATGAGAAAGCGCCACGCTTCCCGAAGGGAGAAAGGCGGACAGGTATCCGGT
AAGCGGCAGGGTCGGAACAGGAGAGCGCACGAGGGAGCTTCCAGGGGGAAACGCCTGGTATCTTTATAGT
CCTGTCGGGTTTCGCCACCTCTGACTTGAGCGTCGATTTTTGTGATGCTCGTCAGGGGGGCGGAGCCTAT
GGAAAAACGCCAGCAACGCGGCCTTTTTACGGTTCCTGGCCTTTTGCTGGCCTTTTGCTCACATGTTCTT
TCCTGCGTTATCCCCTGATTCTGTGGATAACCGTATTACCGCCTTTGAGTGAGCTGATACCGCTCGCCGC
AGCCGAACGACCG
