>Addgene plasmid #91897 | pLIX-hN1ICD | depositor partial sequence | sequence record 176586 | pLIX-403 LNCX fwd sequencing primer
CCTGAGGGCTTCAAAGTGTCTGAGGCCAGCAAGAAGAAGCGGCGGGAGCCCCTCGGCGAGGACTCCGTGG
GCCTCAAGCCCCTGAAGAACGCTTCAGACGGTGCCCTCATGGACGACAACCAGAATGAGTGGGGGGACGA
GGACCTGGAGACCAAGAAGTTCCGGTTCGAGGAGCCCGTGGTTCTGCCTGACCTGGACGACCAGACAGAC
CACCGGCAGTGGACTCAGCAGCACCTGGATGCCGCTGACCTGCGCATGTCTGCCATGGCCCCCACACCGC
CCCAGGGTGAGGTTGACGCCGACTGCATGGACGTCAATGTCCGCGGGCCTGATGGCTTCACCCCGCTCAT
GATCGCCTCCTGCAGCGGGGGCGGCCTGGAGACGGGCAACAGCGAGGAAGAGGAGGACGCGCCGGCCGTC
ATCTCCGACTTCATCTACCAGGGCGCCAGCCTGCACAACCAGACAGACCGCACGGGCGAGACCGCCTTGC
ACCTGGCCGCCCGCTACTCACGCTCTGATTCCGCCAAGCGCCTGCTGGAGGCCAGCGCAGATGCCAACAT
CCAGGACAACATGGGCCGCACCCCGCTGCATGCGGCTGTGTCTGCCGACGCACAAGGTGTCTTCCAGATC
CTGATCCGGAACCGAGCCACAGACCTGGATGCCCGCATGCATGATGGCACGACGCCACTGATCCTGGCTG
CCCGCCTGGCCGTGGAGGGCATGCTGGAGGACCTCATCAACTCACACGCCGACGTCAACGCCGTAGATGA
CCT
